>Addgene plasmid #47323 | AU1-TTC30A1-pcDNA3 | depositor full sequence | sequence record 67408 | AU1-TTC30A1-pcDNA3 sequence 7470 bps
GACGGATCGGGAGATCTCCCGATCCCCTATGGTCGACTCTCAGTACAATCTGCTCTGATGCCGCATAGTT
AAGCCAGTATCTGCTCCCTGCTTGTGTGTTGGAGGTCGCTGAGTAGTGCGCGAGCAAAATTTAAGCTACA
ACAAGGCAAGGCTTGACCGACAATTGCATGAAGAATCTGCTTAGGGTTAGGCGTTTTGCGCTGCTTCGCG
ATGTACGGGCCAGATATACGCGTTGACATTGATTATTGACTAGTTATTAATAGTAATCAATTACGGGGTC
ATTAGTTCATAGCCCATATATGGAGTTCCGCGTTACATAACTTACGGTAAATGGCCCGCCTGGCTGACCG
CCCAACGACCCCCGCCCATTGACGTCAATAATGACGTATGTTCCCATAGTAACGCCAATAGGGACTTTCC
ATTGACGTCAATGGGTGGACTATTTACGGTAAACTGCCCACTTGGCAGTACATCAAGTGTATCATATGCC
AAGTACGCCCCCTATTGACGTCAATGACGGTAAATGGCCCGCCTGGCATTATGCCCAGTACATGACCTTA
TGGGACTTTCCTACTTGGCAGTACATCTACGTATTAGTCATCGCTATTACCATGGTGATGCGGTTTTGGC
AGTACATCAATGGGCGTGGATAGCGGTTTGACTCACGGGGATTTCCAAGTCTCCACCCCATTGACGTCAA
TGGGAGTTTGTTTTGGCACCAAAATCAACGGGACTTTCCAAAATGTCGTAACAACTCCGCCCCATTGACG
CAAATGGGCGGTAGGCGTGTACGGTGGGAGGTCTATATAAGCAGAGCTCTCTGGCTAACTAGAGAACCCA
CTGCTTACTGGCTTATCGAAATTAATACGACTCACTATAGGGAGACCCAAGCTTGGTACCAACATGGCAG
ACACATACCGCTACATCTCCATGGCGTGGCAAAGCAGCTCTAAAGTTCCCGACGGTGAGTTCACAGCGGT
GGTGTACAGGCTCATCCGCGACTCCCGCTACTCAGAGGCGGTGCAGCTGCTAAGCGCAGAGCTGCAGAGA
AGCTCCCGCAGCCGCGCAGGGCTGTCGCTGCTGGCCTACTGCTACTACCGCCTGCAGGAGTTCGAGCTCG
CTGCAGAGTGCTATGAGCAGCTGAGCCAGATGCACCCGGAACTCGAGCAGTACCGCCTGTACCAGGCCCA
GGCGCTGTACAAGGCCTGCCTGTATCCAGAAGCCACCAGGGTCACCTTCCTCCTGGACAACCCCGCCTAT
CAGACTCGAGTCCTTCGTCTCCAGGCTGCTATCAAGTACAGTGAAGGTGACCTCCCAGGAGCCAGGAGCC
TGGTGGAGCAGCTGCTGAGTGGGGAAGCTGGAGAAGACAGTGGAGGGGAGAATGACCCAGATGGTTTGGT
CAACATGGGTTGTCTGCTCTACAAGGAGGGACACTATGAAGCTGCCTGCTCCAAGTTCTTAGCGGCCCTG
CAGGCTTCTGGCTACCAGCCTGACCTTTCCTACAACTTGGCATTGGCCTATTACAGCAGTCGGCAGTACG
CGCCTGCTCTGAAGCATATCGCTGACATCATTGAGCGTGGCATCCGTCAACACCCAGAACTCGGTGTGGG
CATGACCACGGAGGGCATTGATGTTCGCAGTGTTGGCAACACTGTAGTCCTTCACCAGACTGCTCTGATT
GAAGCTTTCAACCTCAAGGCAGCCATAGAGTATCAGCTGAGAAACTTTGAGGTAGCCCAAGAAACTCTCA
CTGACATGCCTCCTAGAGCAGAGGAAGAGCTGGACCCCGTAACCCTCCACAACCAGGCTCTGATGAACAT
GGATGCCAAGCCCACAGAGGGCTTTGAAAAGCTCCAGTTTCTGCTCCAGCAGAACCCCTTTCCCCCAGAG
ACCTTTGGCAACCTGCTGCTGCTCTACTGTAAATATGAGTATTTTGACCTGGCAGCTGATGTCCTGGCAG
AAAATGCCCACTTAACTTACAAGTTCCTCACACCCTATCTCTATGACTTCTTGGATGCCATGATCACTTG
CCAGACAGCTCCTGAAGAGGCTTTCATTAAACTTGATGGGTTGGCTGGCATGCTGACTGAGCAGCTCAGG
AGACTCACTAAGCAAGTTCAAGAAGCAAGGCATAACAGAGATGATGAAATTATTAAAAAGGCTATGAATG
AATATGATGAAACTCTTGAGAAATATATTCCTGTACTGATGGCCCAGGCAAAAATCTACTGGAATCTTGA
GAATTACCCAATGGTAGAGAAGATCTTCCGCAAATCTGTGGAATTCTGTAATGACCATGATGTGTGGAAG
CTGAATGTGGCCCATGTCCTCTTCATGCAGGAGAACAAGTACAAAGAGGCCATTGGTTTCTATGAGCCCA
TTGTCAAGAAGAATTATGATAACATCCTGAGTGTCAGTGCTATTGTGTTAGCCAACCTCTGTGTTTCCTA
TATCATGACAAGTCAAAACGAGGAAGCTGAGGAGCTCATGAGGAAGATTGAGAAGGAGGAGGAACAACTC
TCTTATGGTGACCCAGACAAGAAAATCTACCACCTTTGCATTGTGAATTTGGTGATAGGAACCCTGTATT
GTGCCAAAGGAAACTATGACTTTGGCATCTCTCGGGTTATCAAAAGCTTGGAGCCTTACCATAAAAAGCT
AGGCACCGATACGTGGTATTATGCCAAGAGATGCTTCCTGTCCTTACTAGAGAACATGTCAAAGCACATG
ATAGTGCTTTGTGACGGTGTTGTTCAAGAATGTGTCCAGTTTCTAGAGTACTGTGAACTTTATGGTAGAA
ACATCCCTGCTGTTTTAGAACAGCCCTTAGAGGAAGAAAGAATTCACACCGGGAAGAATACAGTCACATA
TGAGTCCAGACTGTTGAAAGCTTTGATTTATGAGGTCATAGGGTGGAATATGTAGTTGCTGGATCCACTA
GTAACGGCCGCCAGTGTGCTGGAATTCTGCAGATATCCATCACACTGGCGGCCGCTCGAGCATGCATCTA
GAGGGCCCTATTCTATAGTGTCACCTAAATGCTAGAGCTCGCTGATCAGCCTCGACTGTGCCTTCTAGTT
GCCAGCCATCTGTTGTTTGCCCCTCCCCCGTGCCTTCCTTGACCCTGGAAGGTGCCACTCCCACTGTCCT
TTCCTAATAAAATGAGGAAATTGCATCGCATTGTCTGAGTAGGTGTCATTCTATTCTGGGGGGTGGGGTG
GGGCAGGACAGCAAGGGGGAGGATTGGGAAGACAATAGCAGGCATGCTGGGGATGCGGTGGGCTCTATGG
CTTCTGAGGCGGAAAGAACCAGCTGGGGCTCTAGGGGGTATCCCC
[124 nt withheld, positions 3336-3459]
C
[32 nt withheld, positions 3461-3492]
CA
[57 nt withheld, positions 3495-3551]
A
[49 nt withheld, positions 3553-3601]
CCTTTGACGTTGGAGTCCACGTTCTTT
[37 nt withheld, positions 3629-3665]
ACCCTATCTCGGTCTATTCTTTTGATTTATAAGGGATTTTGGGGATTTCGGCCTATTGGTTAAAAAATGA
GCTGATTTAACAAAAATTTAACGCGAATTAATTCTGTGGAATGTGTGTCAGTTAGGGTGTGGAAAGTCCC
CAGGCTCCCCAGGCAGGCAGAAGTATGCAAAGCATGCATCTCAATTAGTCAGCAACCAGGTGTGGAAAGT
CCCCAGGCTCCCCAGCAGGCAGAAGTATGCAAAGCATGCATCTCAATTAGTCAGCAACCATAGTCCCGCC
CCTAACTCCGCCCATCCCGCCCCTAACTCCGCCCAGTTCCGCCCATTCTCCGCCCCATGGCTGACTAATT
TTTTTTATTTATGCAGAGGCCGAGGCCGCCTCTGCCTCTGAGCTATTCCAGAAGTAGTGAGGAGGCTTTT
TTGGAGGCCTAGGCTTTTGCAAAAAGCTCCCGGGAGCTTGTATATCCATTTTCGGATCTGATCAAGAGAC
AGGATGAGGATCGTTTCGCATGATTGAACAAGATGGATTGCACGCAGGTTCTCCGGCCGCTTGGGTGGAG
AGGCTATTCGGCTATGACTGGGCACAACAGACAATCGGCTGCTCTGATGCCGCCGTGTTCCGGCTGTCAG
CGCAGGGGCGCCCGGTTCTTTTTGTCAAGACCGACCTGTCCGGTGCCCTGAATGAACTGCAGGACGAGGC
AGCGCGGCTATCGTGGCTGGCCACGACGGGCGTTCCTTGCGCAGCTGTGCTCGACGTTGTCACTGAAGCG
GGAAGGGACTGGCTGCTATTGGGCGAAGTGCCGGGGCAGGATCTCCTGTCATCTCACCTTGCTCCTGCCG
AGAAAGTATCCATCATGGCTGATGCAATGCGGCGGCTGCATACGCTTGATCCGGCTACCTGCCCATTCGA
CCACCAAGCGAAACATCGCATCGAGCGAGCACGTACTCGGATGGAAGCCGGTCTTGTCGATCAGGATGAT
CTGGACGAAGAGCATCAGGGGCTCGCGCCAGCCGAACTGTTCGCCAGGCTCAAGGCGCGCATGCCCGACG
GCGAGGATCTCGTCGTGACCCATGGCGATGCCTGCTTGCCGAATATCATGGTGGAAAATGGCCGCTTTTC
TGGATTCATCGACTGTGGCCGGCTGGGTGTGGCGGACCGCTATCAGGACATAGCGTTGGCTACCCGTGAT
ATTGCTGAAGAGCTTGGCGGCGAATGGGCTGACCGCTTCCTCGTGCTTTACGGTATCGCCGCTCCCGATT
CGCAGCGCATCGCCTTCTATCGCCTTCTTGACGAGTTCTTCTGAGCGGGACTCTGGGGTTCGAAATGACC
GACCAAGCGACGCCCAACCTGCCATCACGAGATTTCGATTCCACCGCCGCCTTCTATGAAAGGTTGGGCT
TCGGAATCGTTTTCCGGGACGCCGGCTGGATGATCCTCCAGCGCGGGGATCTCATGCTGGAGTTCTTCGC
CCACCCCAACTTGTTTATTGCAGCTTATAATGGTTACAAATAAAGCAATAGCATCACAAATTTCACAAAT
AAAGCATTTTTTTCACTGCATTCTAGTTGTGGTTTGTCCAAACTCATCAATGTATCTTATCATGTCTGTA
TACCGTCGACCTCTAGCTAGAGCTTGGCGTAATCATGGTCATAGCTGTTTCCTGTGTGAAATTGTTATCC
GCTCACAATTCCACACAACATACGAGCCGGAAGCATAAAGTGTAAAGCCTGGGGTGCCTAATGAGTGAGC
TAACTCACATTAATTGCGTTGCGCTCACTGCCCGCTTTCCAGTCGGGAAACCTGTCGTGCCAGCTGCATT
AATGAATCGGCCAACGCGCGGGGAGAGGCGGTTTGCGTATTGGGCGCTCTTCCGCTTCCTCGCTCACTGA
CTCGCTGCGCTCGGTCGTTCGGCTGCGGCGAGCGGTATCAGCTCACTCAAAGGCGGTAATACGGTTATCC
ACAGAATCAGGGGATAACGCAGGAAAGAACATGTGAGCAAAAGGCCAGCAAAAGGCCAGGAACCGTAAAA
AGGCCGCGTTGCTGGCGTTTTTCCATAGGCTCCGCCCCCCTGACGAGCATCACAAAAATCGACGCTCAAG
TCAGAGGTGGCGAAACCCGACAGGACTATAAAGATACCAGGCGTTTCCCCCTGGAAGCTCCCTCGTGCGC
TCTCCTGTTCCGACCCTGCCGCTTACCGGATACCTGTCCGCCTTTCTCCCTTCGGGAAGCGTGGCGCTTT
CTCAATGCTCACGCTGTAGGTATCTCAGTTCGGTGTAGGTCGTTCGCTCCAAGCTGGGCTGTGTGCACGA
ACCCCCCGTTCAGCCCGACCGCTGCGCCTTATCCGGTAACTATCGTCTTGAGTCCAACCCGGTAAGACAC
GACTTATCGCCACTGGCAGCAGCCACTGGTAACAGGATTAGCAGAGCGAGGTATGTAGGCGGTGCTACAG
AGTTCTTGAAGTGGTGGCCTAACTACGGCTACACTAGAAGGACAGTATTTGGTATCTGCGCTCTGCTGAA
GCCAGTTACCTTCGGAAAAAGAGTTGGTAGCTCTTGATCCGGCAAACAAACCACCGCTGGTAGCGGTGGT
TTTTTTGTTTGCAAGCAGCAGATTACGCGCAGAAAAAAAGGATCTCAAGAAGATCCTTTGATCTTTTCTA
CGGGGTCTGACGCTCAGTGGAACGAAAACTCACGTTAAGGGATTTTGGTCATGAGATTATCAAAAAGGAT
CTTCACCTAGATCCTTTTAAATTAAAAATGAAGTTTTAAATCAATCTAAAGTATATATGAGTAAACTTGG
TCTGACAGTTACCAATGCTTAATCAGTGAGGCACCTATCTCAGCGATCTGTCTATTTCGTTCATCCATAG
TTGCCTGACTCCCCGTCGTGTAGATAACTACGATACGGGAGGGCTTACCATCTGGCCCCAGTGCTGCAAT
GATACCGCGAGACCCACGCTCACCGGCTCCAGATTTATCAGCAATAAACCAGCCAGCCGGAAGGGCCGAG
CGCAGAAGTGGTCCTGCAACTTTATCCGCCTCCATCCAGTCTATTAATTGTTGCCGGGAAGCTAGAGTAA
GTAGTTCGCCAGTTAATAGTTTGCGCAACGTTGTTGCCATTGCTACAGGCATCGTGGTGTCACGCTCGTC
GTTTGGTATGGCTTCATTCAGCTCCGGTTCCCAACGATCAAGGCGAGTTACATGATCCCCCATGTTGTGC
AAAAAAGCGGTTAGCTCCTTCGGTCCTCCGATCGTTGTCAGAAGTAAGTTGGCCGCAGTGTTATCACTCA
TGGTTATGGCAGCACTGCATAATTCTCTTACTGTCATGCCATCCGTAAGATGCTTTTCTGTGACTGGTGA
GTACTCAACCAAGTCATTCTGAGAATAGTGTATGCGGCGACCGAGTTGCTCTTGCCCGGCGTCAATACGG
GATAATACCGCGCCACATAGCAGAACTTTAAAAGTGCTCATCATTGGAAAACGTTCTTCGGGGCGAAAAC
TCTCAAGGATCTTACCGCTGTTGAGATCCAGTTCGATGTAACCCACTCGTGCACCCAACTGATCTTCAGC
ATCTTTTACTTTCACCAGCGTTTCTGGGTGAGCAAAAACAGGAAGGCAAAATGCCGCAAAAAAGGGAATA
AGGGCGACACGGAAATGTTGAATACTCATACTCTTCCTTTTTCAATATTATTGAAGCATTTATCAGGGTT
ATTGTCTCATGAGCGGATACATATTTGAATGTATTTAGAAAAATAAACAAATAGGGGTTCCGCGCACATT
TCCCCGAAAAGTGCCACCTGACGTC
Features (pLannotate 1.2.2; 21 found; start..end, strand, type, name):
     36..80      -  misc_feature   bom (fragment): basis of mobility region from pBR322
    235..614     +  enhancer       CMV enhancer: human cytomegalovirus immediate early enhancer
    615..818     +  promoter       CMV promoter: human cytomegalovirus (CMV) immediate early promoter
    814..847     +  LTR            5' LTR (truncated) (fragment): truncated 5' long terminal repeat (LTR) from HIV-1
    863..881     +  promoter       T7 promoter: promoter for bacteriophage T7 RNA polymerase
    931..2922    +  CDS            Ttc30a1: T30A1_MOUSE - Experimental evidence at protein level: Swiss-Prot protein existence level 1. Required for polyglutamylation of axonemal tubulin. Plays a role in anterograde intraflagellar transport (IFT), the process by which cilia precursors are transported from the base of the cilium to the site of their incorporation at the tip. From Mus musculus (Mouse).
   3022..3040    -  promoter       SP6 promoter: promoter for bacteriophage SP6 RNA polymerase
   3066..3290    +  polyA_signal   bGH poly(A) signal: bovine growth hormone polyadenylation signal
   3294..3315    +  promoter       SV40 promoter (fragment): SV40 enhancer and early promoter
   3336..3764    +  rep_origin     f1 ori (sequence partly withheld): f1 bacteriophage origin of replication; arrow indicates direction of (+) strand synthesis
   3778..4108    +  promoter       SV40 promoter: SV40 enhancer and early promoter
   4175..4966    +  CDS            neo: KKA2_KLEPN - Also known as kan, nptII. Experimental evidence at protein level: Swiss-Prot protein existence level 1. Resistance to kanamycin, neomycin, paromomycin, ribostamycin, butirosin and gentamicin B. From Klebsiella pneumoniae.
   4990..5148    +  CDS            ble (fragment): BLE_KLEPN - Experimental evidence at protein level: Swiss-Prot protein existence level 1. Binding protein with a strong affinity to the bleomycin family of antibiotics. Binds to CL990; an antimitotic-antibiotic compound. From Klebsiella pneumoniae.
   5143..5264    +  polyA_signal   SV40 poly(A) signal: SV40 polyadenylation signal
   5337..5353    -  protein_bind   lac operator: The lac repressor binds to the lac operator to inhibit transcription in E. coli. This inhibition can be relieved by adding lactose or isopropyl-β-D-thiogalactopyranoside (IPTG). lac repressor encoded by lacI
   5361..5391    -  promoter       lac promoter: promoter for the E. coli lac operon
   5406..5427    -  protein_bind   CAP binding site: CAP binding activates transcription in the presence of cAMP. E. coli catabolite activator protein
   5440..5532    -  CDS            lacI (fragment): lac repressor; lacI; The lac repressor binds to the lac operator to inhibit transcription in E. coli. This inhibition can be relieved by adding lactose or isopropyl-β-D-thiogalactopyranoside (IPTG).
   5715..6303    -  rep_origin     ori: high-copy-number ColE1/pMB1/pBR322/pUC origin of replication
   6474..7334    -  CDS            AmpR: β-lactamase; bla; confers resistance to ampicillin, carbenicillin, and related antibiotics
   7335..7439    -  promoter       AmpR promoter: bla
