[The description below was written by a language model from this plasmid's Addgene catalogue record and pLannotate feature annotations shown in this document.]
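Description:
AU1-TTC30A1-pcDNA3 is a 7,470 bp mammalian expression plasmid built on the Invitrogen pcDNA3 backbone. It carries the mouse Ttc30a1 coding sequence inserted between the KpnI and BamHI sites of the polylinker, both of which are retained. Transcription is driven by the human cytomegalovirus immediate-early enhancer and promoter and terminated by the bovine growth hormone polyadenylation signal. The protein is made with an AU1 epitope at its N terminus. This short tag is listed in the catalogue fields but is not separately annotated in the feature table; it allows detection or immunoprecipitation with anti-AU1 antibodies. T7 and SP6 phage promoters flank the insert in opposite orientations, as is standard for pcDNA3, and could support in vitro transcription of either strand.

In E. coli the plasmid replicates at high copy from a ColE1/pUC-type origin and is selected with ampicillin through the β-lactamase gene. An f1 origin is also present and can be used for single-stranded DNA production. For stable mammalian lines, a neomycin phosphotransferase cassette under the SV40 enhancer/early promoter, with an SV40 poly(A) signal, confers G418 resistance. Several small annotated fragments (bom, a short HIV-1 LTR match, ble, lacI and lac promoter/operator remnants) appear to be backbone residue or annotation-software matches rather than functional parts.

TTC30A1 is annotated as a protein involved in anterograde intraflagellar transport and required for polyglutamylation of axonemal tubulin. The associated publication title concerns interactions of mouse TTC30/DYF-1 with intraflagellar transport complex B proteins and KIF17. This suggests the tagged construct was made for expressing TTC30A1 in cultured cells for protein–protein interaction studies.
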