Addgene plasmid #47323: AU1-TTC30A1-pcDNA3
Purpose: Expresses AU1 epitope-tagged TTC30A1 in mammalian cells
Depositing lab: Richard Maurer. Depositing organization: Oregon Health & Science University. Publication: Interaction of mouse TTC30/DYF-1 with multiple intraflagellar transport complex B proteins and KIF17. Howard PW, Jue SF, Maurer RA. Exp Cell Res. 2013 Jun 25. pii: S0014-4827(13)00271-1. doi: 10.1016/j.yexcr.2013.06.010. PubMed 23810713.
Backbone
  Vector backbone: pcDNA3
  Backbone manufacturer: Invitrogen
  Backbone size w/o insert (bp): 5546
  Total vector size (bp): 7470
  Vector type: Mammalian Expression
  Selectable markers: Neomycin (select with G418)
Growth in bacteria
  Bacterial resistance: Ampicillin, 100 μg/mL
  Growth temperature: 37°C
  Growth strain: DH5alpha
  Copy number: High Copy
Gene/Insert
  Gene/Insert name: TTC30A1
  Species: M. musculus (mouse)
  Entrez Gene: Ttc30a1 (a.k.a. RP23-179N22.1, 4930506L13Rik)
  Promoter: CMV
  Tag / fusion protein: AU1 epitope (N terminal on insert)
  Cloning method: Restriction Enzyme; 5′ cloning site KpnI (not destroyed); 3′ cloning site BamHI (not destroyed)
  Sequencing primers: 5′ CTAGAGAACCCACTGCTTACTG; 3′ TAGAAGGCACAGTCGAGGCTGATC
Terms and licenses: Academic/Nonprofit Terms; Industry Terms: Not Available to Industry
How to cite: AU1-TTC30A1-pcDNA3 was a gift from Richard Maurer (Addgene plasmid # 47323 ; http://n2t.net/addgene:47323 ; RRID:Addgene_47323)
