>Addgene plasmid #47323 | AU1-TTC30A1-pcDNA3 | addgene partial sequence | sequence record 70009 | CMV-F 5'-CGCAAATGGGCGGTAGGCGTG-3'
CTATATAAGCAGAGCTCTCTGGCTAACTAGAGAACCCACTGCTTACTGGCTTATCGAAATTAATACGACT
CACTATAGGGAGACCCAAGCTTGGTACCAACATGGCAGACACATACCGCTACATCTCCATGGCGTGGCAA
AGCAGCTCTAAAGTTCCCGACGGTGAGTTCACAGCGGTGGTGTACAGGCTCATCCGCGACTCCCGATACT
CAGAGGCGGTGCAGCTGCTAAGCGCAGAGCTGCAGAGAAGCTCCCGCAGCCGCGCAGGGCTGTCGCTGCT
GGCCTACTGCTACTACCGCCTGCAGGAGTTCGAGCTCGCTGCAGAGTGCTATGAGCAGCTGAGCCAGATG
CACCCGGAACTCGAGCAGTACCGCCTGTACCAGGCCCAGGCGCTGTACAAGGCCTGCCTGTATCCAGAGG
CCACCAGGGTCACCTTCCTCCTGGACAACCCCGCCTATCAGACTCGAGTCCTTCGTCTCCAGGCTGCTAT
CAAGTACAGTGAAGGTGACCTCCCAGGAGCCAGGAGCCTGGTGGAGCAGCTGCTGAGTGGGGAAGCTGGA
GAAGACAGTGGAGGGGAGAATGACCCAGATGGTTTGGTCAACATGGGTTGTCTGCTCTACAAGGAGGGAC
ACTATGAAGCTGCCTGCTCCAAGTTCTTAGCGGCCCTGCAGGCTTCTGGCTACCAGCCTGACCTTTCCTA
CAACTTGGCATTGGCCTATTACAGCAGTCGGCAGTACGCGCCTGCTCTGAAGCATATCGCTGACATCATT
GAGCGTGGCATCCGTCAACACCCAGAACTCGGTGTGGGCATGACCACGGAGGGCATTGATGTTCGCAGTG
TTGGCAACACTGTAGTCCTTCACCAGACTGCTCTGATTGAAGCTTTCAACCTCAAGGCAGCCATAGAGTA
TCAGCTGAGAAACTTTGAGGTAGCCCAAGAAACTCTCACTGACATGCCTCCTAGAGCAGAGGAAGAGCTG
GACCCCGTAACCCTCCACAACCAGGCTCTGATGAACATGGATGCCAAGCCCACAGAGGGCTTTGAAAAGC
TCCAGTTTCTGCTCCAGCAGAACCCCTTTCCCCCAGAGACCTTTGGCAACCTGCTGCTGCTCTACTGTAA
